>Addgene plasmid #214790 | pcDNA3.1/CALR WTΔKDEL | addgene full sequence | sequence record 429018 | Addgene NGS Result
GACGTCAGGTGGCACTTTTCGGGGAAATGTGCGCGGAACCCCTATTTGTTTATTTTTCTAAATACATTCA
AATATGTATCCGCTCATGAGACAATAACCCTGATAAATGCTTCAATAATATTGAAAAAGGAAGAGTATGA
GTATTCAACATTTCCGTGTCGCCCTTATTCCCTTTTTTGCGGCATTTTGCCTTCCTGTTTTTGCTCACCC
AGAAACGCTGGTGAAAGTAAAAGATGCTGAAGATCAGTTGGGTGCACGAGTGGGTTACATCGAACTGGAT
CTCAACAGCGGTAAGATCCTTGAGAGTTTTCGCCCCGAAGAACGTTTTCCAATGATGAGCACTTTTAAAG
TTCTGCTATGTGGCGCGGTATTATCCCGTATTGACGCCGGGCAAGAGCAACTCGGTCGCCGCATACACTA
TTCTCAGAATGACTTGGTTGAGTACTCACCAGTCACAGAAAAGCATCTTACGGATGGCATGACAGTAAGA
GAATTATGCAGTGCTGCCATAACCATGAGTGATAACACTGCGGCCAACTTACTTCTGACAACGATCGGAG
GACCGAAGGAGCTAACCGCTTTTTTGCACAACATGGGGGATCATGTAACTCGCCTTGATCGTTGGGAACC
GGAGCTGAATGAAGCCATACCAAACGACGAGCGTGACACCACGATGCCTGTAGCAATGGCAACAACGTTG
CGCAAACTATTAACTGGCGAACTACTTACTCTAGCTTCCCGGCAACAATTAATAGACTGGATGGAGGCGG
ATAAAGTTGCAGGACCACTTCTGCGCTCGGCCCTTCCGGCTGGCTGGTTTATTGCTGATAAATCTGGAGC
CGGTGAGCGTGGGTCTCGCGGTATCATTGCAGCACTGGGGCCAGATGGTAAGCCCTCCCGTATCGTAGTT
ATCTACACGACGGGGAGTCAGGCAACTATGGATGAACGAAATAGACAGATCGCTGAGATAGGTGCCTCAC
TGATTAAGCATTGGTAACTGTCAGACCAAGTTTACTCATATATACTTTAGATTGATTTAAAACTTCATTT
TTAATTTAAAAGGATCTAGGTGAAGATCCTTTTTGATAATCTCATGACCAAAATCCCTTAACGTGAGTTT
TCGTTCCACTGAGCGTCAGACCCCGTAGAAAAGATCAAAGGATCTTCTTGAGATCCTTTTTTTCTGCGCG
TAATCTGCTGCTTGCAAACAAAAAAACCACCGCTACCAGCGGTGGTTTGTTTGCCGGATCAAGAGCTACC
AACTCTTTTTCCGAAGGTAACTGGCTTCAGCAGAGCGCAGATACCAAATACTGTTCTTCTAGTGTAGCCG
TAGTTAGGCCACCACTTCAAGAACTCTGTAGCACCGCCTACATACCTCGCTCTGCTAATCCTGTTACCAG
TGGCTGCTGCCAGTGGCGATAAGTCGTGTCTTACCGGGTTGGACTCAAGACGATAGTTACCGGATAAGGC
GCAGCGGTCGGGCTGAACGGGGGGTTCGTGCACACAGCCCAGCTTGGAGCGAACGACCTACACCGAACTG
AGATACCTACAGCGTGAGCTATGAGAAAGCGCCACGCTTCCCGAAGGGAGAAAGGCGGACAGGTATCCGG
TAAGCGGCAGGGTCGGAACAGGAGAGCGCACGAGGGAGCTTCCAGGGGGAAACGCCTGGTATCTTTATAG
TCCTGTCGGGTTTCGCCACCTCTGACTTGAGCGTCGATTTTTGTGATGCTCGTCAGGGGGGCGGAGCCTA
TGGAAAAACGCCAGCAACGCGGCCTTTTTACGGTTCCTGGCCTTTTGCTGGCCTTTTGCTCACATGTTCT
TTCCTGCGTTATCCCCTGATTCTGTGGATAACCGTATTACCGCCTTTGAGTGAGCTGATACCGCTCGCCG
CAGCCGAACGACCGAGCGCAGCGAGTCAGTGAGCGAGGAAGCGGAAGAGCGCCCAATACGCAAACCGCCT
CTCCCCGCGCGTTGGCCGATTCATTAATGCAGCTGGCACGACAGGTTTCCCGACTGGAAAGCGGGCAGTG
AGCGCAACGCAATTAATGTGAGTTAGCTCACTCATTAGGCACCCCAGGCTTTACACTTTATGCTTCCGGC
TCGTATGTTGTGTGGAATTGTGAGCGGATAACAATTTCACACAGGAAACAGCTATGACCATGATTACGCC
AAGCTCTAGCTAGAGGTCGACGGTATACAGACATGATAAGATACATTGATGAGTTTGGACAAACCACAAC
TAGAATGCAGTGAAAAAAATGCTTTATTTGTGAAATTTGTGATGCTATTGCTTTATTTGTAACCATTATA
AGCTGCAATAAACAAGTTGGGGTGGGCGAAGAACTCCAGCATGAGATCCCCGCGCTGGAGGATCATCCAG
CCGGCGTCCCGGAAAACGATTCCGAAGCCCAACCTTTCATAGAAGGCGGCGGTGGAATCGAAATCTCGTG
ATGGCAGGTTGGGCGTCGCTTGGTCGGTCATTTCGAACCCCAGAGTCCCGCTCAGAAGAACTCGTCAAGA
AGGCGATAGAAGGCGATGCGCTGCGAATCGGGAGCGGCGATACCGTAAAGCACGAGGAAGCGGTCAGCCC
ATTCGCCGCCAAGCTCTTCAGCAATATCACGGGTAGCCAACGCTATGTCCTGATAGCGGTCCGCCACACC
CAGCCGGCCACAGTCGATGAATCCAGAAAAGCGGCCATTTTCCACCATGATATTCGGCAAGCAGGCATCG
CCATGGGTCACGACGAGATCCTCGCCGTCGGGCATGCGCGCCTTGAGCCTGGCGAACAGTTCGGCTGGCG
CGAGCCCCTGATGCTCTTCGTCCAGATCATCCTGATCGACAAGACCGGCTTCCATCCGAGTACGTGCTCG
CTCGATGCGATGTTTCGCTTGGTGGTCGAATGGGCAGGTAGCCGGATCAAGCGTATGCAGCCGCCGCATT
GCATCAGCCATGATGGATACTTTCTCGGCAGGAGCAAGGTGAGATGACAGGAGATCCTGCCCCGGCACTT
CGCCCAATAGCAGCCAGTCCCTTCCCGCTTCAGTGACAACGTCGAGCACAGCTGCGCAAGGAACGCCCGT
CGTGGCCAGCCACGATAGCCGCGCTGCCTCGTCCTGCAGTTCATTCAGGGCACCGGACAGGTCGGTCTTG
ACAAAAAGAACCGGGCGCCCCTGCGCTGACAGCCGGAACACGGCGGCATCAGAGCAGCCGATTGTCTGTT
GTGCCCAGTCATAGCCGAATAGCCTCTCCACCCAAGCGGCCGGAGAACCTGCGTGCAATCCATCTTGTTC
AATCATGCGAAACGATCCTCATCCTGTCTCTTGATCAGATCCGAAAATGGATATACAAGCTCCCGGGAGC
TTTTTGCAAAAGCCTAGGCCTCCAAAAAAGCCTCCTCACTACTTCTGGAATAGCTCAGAGGCAGAGGCGG
CCTCGGCCTCTGCATAAATAAAAAAAATTAGTCAGCCATGGGGCGGAGAATGGGCGGAACTGGGCGGAGT
TAGGGGCGGGATGGGCGGAGTTAGGGGCGGGACTATGGTTGCTGACTAATTGAGATGCATGCTTTGCATA
CTTCTGCCTGCTGGGGAGCCTGGGGACTTTCCACACCTGGTTGCTGACTAATTGAGATGCATGCTTTGCA
TACTTCTGCCTGCTGGGGAGCCTGGGGACTTTCCACACCCTAACTGACACACATTCCACAGAATTAATTC
GCGTTAAATTTTTGTTAAATCAGCTCATTTTTTAACCAATAGGCCGAAATCGGCAAAATCCCTTATAAAT
CAAAAGAATAGACCGAGATAGGGT
[37 nt withheld, positions 3805-3841]
AAAGAACGTGGACTCCAACGTCAAAGG
[49 nt withheld, positions 3869-3917]
T
[91 nt withheld, positions 3919-4009]
G
[124 nt withheld, positions 4011-4134]
GGGGATACCCCCTAGAGCCCCAGCTGGTTCTTTCCGCCTCAGAAGCCATAGAGCCCACCGCATCCCCAGC
ATGCCTGCTATTGTCTTCCCAATCCTCCCCCTTGCTGTCCTGCCCCACCCCACCCCCCAGAATAGAATGA
CACCTACTCAGACAATGCGATGCAATTTCCTCATTTTATTAGGAAAGGACAGTGGGAGTGGCACCTTCCA
GGGTCAAGGAAGGCACGGGGGAGGGGCAAACAACAGATGGCTGGCAACTAGAAGGCACAGTCGAGGCTGA
TCAGCGGGTTTAAACGGGCCCTCTAGACTCGAGCTAGGCCTGGCCGGGGACATCTTCCTCCTCATCTTCC
TCCTTGTCCTCCTCATCCTCCTCATCCTCATCTTTGTCCTCATCATCCTCCTTGTCCTCTGCCTCCTCCT
CCTCTTTGCGTTTCTTGTCTTCTTCCTCCTCCTTAAGCCTCTGCTCCTCGTCCTGTTTGTCCTTCATTTG
TTTCTCTGCTGCCTTTGTTACGCCCCACGTCTCGTTGCCAAACTCCTCAGCGTATGCCTCATCGTTGGTG
ATGAGGAAGTTGTCAAAGATGGTGCCAGACTTGACCTGCCAGAGGTCCAGGCCCAGCACGCCAAAGTTAT
CATAGGCATAGATACTGGGATCGGGAGAATACTCGGGGTTGTCAATTTCTGGGTGGATCCAAGTGCCCTT
GTAATCTGGGTTGTCGATCTGCCGGGGCTTCCACTCACCCTTGTACTCAGGGTTCTGAATCACTGGGGGT
TCCCACTCTCCGTCCATCTCTTCATCCCAGTCCTCGGGCTTCTTAGCATCAGGGTCAGGGATATGCTCGG
GCTTGTCCCAGTCCTCAGGCTTGGAGTCTGTGGGATCATCGATCTTGGCCCGCTCATCCCAGTCTTCCGG
TTTTGAAGCATCAGGATCCTTTATCTTCTTGGGTGGCAGGAAGTCCCAATCGTCTTCCAAGGAGCCGGAC
TCCACCTGGCTGTTGTCAATCTTCACCTCATAGGTGTTGTCTGGCCGCACAATCAGTGTGTACAGGTGTG
TAAACTCATCATCCTTGCAACGGATGTCCTTGTTGATCAGCACGTTCTTGCCCTTGTAGTTGAAGATGAC
ATGAACCTTCTTGGTGCCAGGGCCACAGATGTCGGGACCAAACATGATGTTGTATTCTGAGTCTCCGTGC
ATGTCTGTCTGGTCCAAACTATTAGGAAACAGCTTCACATAGCCGCCCCCACAGTCGATGTTCTGCTCAT
GTTTCACCGTGAACTGCACCACCAGCGTCTGGCCTTTGTTGCTGAAAGGCTCGAAACTGGCCGACAGAGC
ATAAAAGCGTGCATCCTGGCTTGTCTGCAAACCTTTATCTTTCTCCTCGTCACCGTAGAACTTGCCGGAA
CTGAGAACGAATTTGCCAAAATCTGACTTGTGTTTGGATTCGATCCAGCGGGAAGTCCACCCGTCTCCGT
CCAGAAACTGCTCCTTGAAGTAGACGGCAGGCTCGGCGACGGCCAGGCCGAGGAGGCCGAGCAGCAGCGG
CACGGATAGCAGCATGGTGGCGAATTCCACCACACTGGACTAGTGGATCCGAGCTCGGTACCAAGCTTAA
GTTTAAACGCTAGCCAGCTTGGGTCTCCCTATAGTGAGTCGTATTAATTTCGATAAGCCAGTAAGCAGTG
GGTTCTCTAGTTAGCCAGAGAGCTCTGCTTATATAGACCTCCCACCGTACACGCCTACCGCCCATTTGCG
TCAATGGGGCGGAGTTGTTACGACATTTTGGAAAGTCCCGTTGATTTTGGTGCCAAAACAAACTCCCATT
GACGTCAATGGGGTGGAGACTTGGAAATCCCCGTGAGTCAAACCGCTATCCACGCCCATTGATGTACTGC
CAAAACCGCATCACCATGGTAATAGCGATGACTAATACGTAGATGTACTGCCAAGTAGGAAAGTCCCATA
AGGTCATGTACTGGGCATAATGCCAGGCGGGCCATTTACCGTCATTGACGTCAATAGGGGGCGTACTTGG
CATATGATACACTTGATGTACTGCCAAGTGGGCAGTTTACCGTAAATACTCCACCCATTGACGTCAATGG
AAAGTCCCTATTGGCGTTACTATGGGAACATACGTCATTATTGACGTCAATGGGCGGGGGTCGTTGGGCG
GTCAGCCAGGCGGGCCATTTACCGTAAGTTATGTAACGCGGAACTCCATATATGGGCTATGAACTAATGA
CCCCGTAATTGATTACTATTAATAACTAGTCAATAATCAATGTCAACGCGTATATCTGGCCCGTACATCG
CGAAGCAGCGCAAAACGCCTAACCCTAAGCAGATTCTTCATGCAATTGTCGGTCAAGCCTTGCCTTGTTG
TAGCTTAAATTTTGCTCGCGCACTACTCAGCGACCTCCAACACACAAGCAGGGAGCAGATACTGGCTTAA
CTATGCGGCATCAGAGCAGATTGTACTGAGAGTGCACCATAGGGGATCGGGAGATCTCCCGATCCGTC
Features (pLannotate 1.2.2; 20 found; start..end, strand, type, name):
     32..136     +  promoter       AmpR promoter: bla
    137..997     +  CDS            AmpR: β-lactamase; bla; confers resistance to ampicillin, carbenicillin, and related antibiotics
   1168..1756    +  rep_origin     ori: high-copy-number ColE1/pMB1/pBR322/pUC origin of replication
   1939..2031    +  CDS            lacI (fragment): lac repressor; lacI; The lac repressor binds to the lac operator to inhibit transcription in E. coli. This inhibition can be relieved by adding lactose or isopropyl-β-D-thiogalactopyranoside (IPTG).
   2044..2065    +  protein_bind   CAP binding site: CAP binding activates transcription in the presence of cAMP. E. coli catabolite activator protein
   2080..2110    +  promoter       lac promoter: promoter for the E. coli lac operon
   2118..2134    +  protein_bind   lac operator: The lac repressor binds to the lac operator to inhibit transcription in E. coli. This inhibition can be relieved by adding lactose or isopropyl-β-D-thiogalactopyranoside (IPTG). lac repressor encoded by lacI
   2207..2328    -  polyA_signal   SV40 poly(A) signal: SV40 polyadenylation signal
   2323..2481    -  CDS            ble (fragment): BLE_KLEPN - Experimental evidence at protein level: Swiss-Prot protein existence level 1. Binding protein with a strong affinity to the bleomycin family of antibiotics. Binds to CL990; an antimitotic-antibiotic compound. From Klebsiella pneumoniae.
   2505..3296    -  CDS            neo: KKA2_KLEPN - Also known as kan, nptII. Experimental evidence at protein level: Swiss-Prot protein existence level 1. Resistance to kanamycin, neomycin, paromomycin, ribostamycin, butirosin and gentamicin B. From Klebsiella pneumoniae.
   3363..3692    -  promoter       SV40 promoter: SV40 enhancer and early promoter
   3706..4134    -  rep_origin     f1 ori (sequence partly withheld): f1 bacteriophage origin of replication; arrow indicates direction of (+) strand synthesis
   4155..4176    -  promoter       SV40 promoter (fragment): SV40 enhancer and early promoter
   4180..4404    -  polyA_signal   bGH poly(A) signal: bovine growth hormone polyadenylation signal
   4451..5689    -  CDS            CALR: CALR_HUMAN - Also known as CRTC. Experimental evidence at protein level: Swiss-Prot protein existence level 1. Calcium-binding chaperone that promotes folding, oligomeric assembly and quality control in the endoplasmic reticulum (ER) via the calreticulin/calnexin cycle. This lectin interacts transiently with almost all of the monoglucosylated glycoproteins that are synthesized in the ER (PubMed:7876246). Interacts with the DNA-binding domain of NR3C1 and mediates its nuclear export (PubMed:11149926). Involved in maternal gene expression regulation. May participate in oocyte maturation via the
   5772..5790    -  promoter       T7 promoter: promoter for bacteriophage T7 RNA polymerase
   5806..5839    -  LTR            5' LTR (truncated) (fragment): truncated 5' long terminal repeat (LTR) from HIV-1
   5835..6038    -  promoter       CMV promoter: human cytomegalovirus (CMV) immediate early promoter
   6039..6418    -  enhancer       CMV enhancer: human cytomegalovirus immediate early enhancer
   6573..6625    +  misc_feature   bom (fragment): basis of mobility region from pBR322
