[The description below was written by a language model from this plasmid's Addgene catalogue record and pLannotate feature annotations shown in this document.]
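Description:
pcDNA3.1/CALR WTΔKDEL is a mammalian expression plasmid built on the pcDNA3.1 backbone that carries human calreticulin (CALR) with otherwise wild-type sequence but lacking the C-terminal KDEL motif, the signal that normally retrieves soluble proteins to the endoplasmic reticulum. In bacteria it replicates from a high-copy ColE1/pUC-type origin and is selected with ampicillin through the β-lactamase gene. An f1 origin is also present, as are remnants of lac regulatory sequence that have no evident role in the design.

The CALR coding sequence, annotated at about 1.24 kb, was cloned between EcoRI and XhoI sites. It sits downstream of the CMV immediate-early enhancer and promoter and is followed by the bovine growth hormone polyadenylation signal, an arrangement that gives strong constitutive expression in transfected mammalian cells. A T7 promoter lies between the CMV promoter and the insert and could support in vitro transcription. No epitope tag or fusion partner is recorded. A separate cassette places the neomycin phosphotransferase gene under the SV40 early promoter with an SV40 poly(A) signal, which allows G418 selection of stable transfectants. The short ble fragment beside it and the small HIV-1 LTR match near the CMV promoter appear to be annotation fragments rather than functional elements.

The catalogue sizes (a 5,500 bp insert in a 6,217 bp backbone) do not agree with the 6,652 nt sequenced plasmid, in which the CALR coding sequence spans only about 1.24 kb, so they should be treated with caution. The associated study concerns how loss of KDEL function in frameshift-mutant calreticulin affects the thrombopoietin receptor MPL. This suggests the construct is used to test KDEL loss on its own in a wild-type CALR background.
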