Addgene plasmid #214790: pcDNA3.1/CALR WTΔKDEL
Purpose: Mammalian expression of human CALR wtΔKDEL
Depositing lab: Norio Komatsu. Depositing organization: Juntendo University. Publication: Loss of KDEL function from a calreticulin frameshift mutation drives expression of an immature, mutant calreticulin-dependent form of the thrombopoietin receptor MPL. Masubuchi N, Yang Y, Imai M, Kihara Y, Morishita S, Edahiro Y, Komatsu N. Haematologica. 2025 Nov 6. doi: 10.3324/haematol.2025.287585. PubMed 41195513.
Backbone
  Vector backbone: pcDNA3.1
  Backbone size w/o insert (bp): 6217
  Vector type: Mammalian Expression
Growth in bacteria
  Bacterial resistance: Ampicillin, 100 μg/mL
  Growth temperature: 37°C
  Growth strain: DH5alpha
  Copy number: Unknown
Gene/Insert
  Gene/Insert name: human CALR wtΔKDEL
  Species: H. sapiens (human)
  Insert size (bp): 5500
  Entrez Gene: CALR (a.k.a. CALR1, CRT, HEL-S-99n, RO, SSA, cC1qR)
  Promoter: CMV
  Tag / fusion protein: non
  Cloning method: Restriction Enzyme; 5′ cloning site EcoRI (unknown if destroyed); 3′ cloning site XhoI (unknown if destroyed)
  Sequencing primers: 5′ MSCV
Terms and licenses: Academic/Nonprofit Terms; Industry Terms: Not Available to Industry
How to cite: pcDNA3.1/CALR WTΔKDEL was a gift from Norio Komatsu (Addgene plasmid # 214790 ; http://n2t.net/addgene:214790 ; RRID:Addgene_214790)
